>Addgene plasmid #89311 | pMT-HA-STX4 | addgene full sequence | sequence record 190169 | Addgene NGS Result
GTCAGGGCGCGTCAGCGGGTGTTGGCGGGTGTCGGGGCTGGCTTAACTATGCGGCATCAGAGCAGATTGT
ACTGAGAGTGCACCATATGCGGTGTGAAATACCGCACAGATGCGTAAGGAGAAAATACCGCATCAGGCGC
CATTCGCCATTCAGGCTGCGCAACTGTTGGGAAGGGCGATCGGTGCGGGCCTCTTCGCTATTACGCCAGC
TGGCGAAAGGGGGATGTGCTGCAAGGCGATTAAGTTGGGTAACGCCAGGGTTTTCCCAGTCACGACGTTG
TAAAACGACGGCCAGTGAATTAATTCGTTGCAGGACAGGATGTGGTGCCCGATGTGACTAGCTCTTTGCT
GCAGGCCGTCCTATCCTCTGGTTCCGATAAGAGACCCAGAACTCCGGCCCCCCACCGCCCACCGCCACCC
CCATACATATGTGGTACGCAAGTAAGAGTGCCTGCGCATGCCCCATGTGCCCCACCAAGAGCTTTGCATC
CCATACAAGTCCCCAAAGTGGAGAACCGAACCAATTCTTCGCGGGCAGAACAAAAGCTTCTGCACACGTC
TCCACTCGAATTTGGAGCCGGCCGGCGTGTGCAAAAGAGGTGAATCGAACGAAAGACCCGTGTGTAAAGC
CGCGTTTCCAAAATGTATAAAACCGAGAGCATCTGGCCAATGTGCATCAGTTGTGGTCAGCAGCAAAATC
AAGTGAATCATCTCAGTGCAACTAAAGGGGGGATCTAGATCGGGGTACCTACTAGTATGTACCCATACGA
TGTTCCAGATTACGCTGGTAAAGATCGACTGCCCGAGCTTTTGCAGCGCTCATTGAGCACGAACTCGTCA
AACTCGTCGTCGAACGGTTCACTGCTTTTGAACGTGTACAGTGGAACCACGGAGTTCATCATTGGCAACA
CCGGCGGTAACAATAATAGCTACAGTGTCGTTAGCCAAAACTCTCACAGCTGCAGCAACAATAACAGCAG
CACCGAACCCAAGGATCGGTCCAGTTCAAAGATGACGCAGTATGGCTCGAATGTGGATGACATACTCAAT
CCGTACACGGAGATTCGCCAACAACTCGCACAGATAGCCGCCAACTTGGAGACGATGAACCGCATGGCCC
AAACTGTCAATCTGCGAACTTTCAACGAGAACGAGATGGATGAGCTTCACAACAAAAACCTGAGGCTGGG
CAATCAGCTAATGACGCGATTCAACGACTTCAAGGCGAATCTGCCGGCGGAAAACGATTACAGCTTGGAG
GCAAGGATGAAAAGAACCCTTTTCTATGGACTCCACCAGACTTTCATCAATCTGTGGCACAAAAACGAAC
TATTCCTGCAGAACTACGAGACCAAGGTCAAAAAAAATCTGAGACTGCATACAAAAATCATTAATTCTGA
AGCCAGCGAACAAGAAATCGAGTTACTCATCGAGAACAAGACAACCAAACTCTTTGTGGATAATTTTCTG
CAGGAAACGGAAAAGGAGCGGCAGACACTGCGCGAAATGATGGATCGATTCAACGAGCTGCGCCGCCTGG
AGAAGTCCATCGAGGAGGTGCACGCCCTGTTCATGCGCATCCAGACCCTGGTAATGGAGCAGAGCGAGGT
GATCCAGCGGGTGGAGTTTCACGCCCAGCAGGCCACGCTCCACGTGGACAAGGGCGCCGACGAGCTGGAC
CAGGCGGAGCAGCACCAGAAGAAGGCGCGCAAGAAAAAGATAATGCTCATCGTGATACTCGCAGCCGTGT
TGCTAGTATTACTCCTTGTTGGTATTTATTTGTGACTCGAGTCTAGAGGGCCCTTCGAAGGTAAGCCTAT
CCCTAACCCTCTCCTCGGTCTCGATTCTACGCGTACCGGTCATCATCACCATCACCATTGAGTTTAAACC
CGCTGATCAGCCTCGACTGTGCCTTCTAAGATCCAGACATGATAAGATACATTGATGAGTTTGGACAAAC
CACAACTAGAATGCAGTGAAAAAAATGCTTTATTTGTGAAATTTGTGATGCTATTGCTTTATTTGTAACC
ATTATAAGCTGCAATAAACAAGTTAACAACAACAATTGCATTCATTTTATGTTTCAGGTTCAGGGGGAGG
TGTGGGAGGTTTTTTAAAGCAAGTAAAACCTCTACAAATGTGGTATGGCTGATTATGATCAGTCGACCTG
CAGGCATGCAAGCTTGGCGTAATCATGGTCATAGCTGTTTCCTGTGTGAAATTGTTATCCGCTCACAATT
CCACACAACATACGAGCCGGAAGCATAAAGTGTAAAGCCTGGGGTGCCTAATGAGTGAGCTAACTCACAT
TAATTGCGTTGCGCTCACTGCCCGCTTTCCAGTCGGGAAACCTGTCGTGCCAGCTGCATTAATGAATCGG
CCAACGCGCGGGGAGAGGCGGTTTGCGTATTGGGCGCTCTTCCGCTTCCTCGCTCACTGACTCGCTGCGC
TCGGTCGTTCGGCTGCGGCGAGCGGTATCAGCTCACTCAAAGGCGGTAATACGGTTATCCACAGAATCAG
GGGATAACGCAGGAAAGAACATGTGAGCAAAAGGCCAGCAAAAGGCCAGGAACCGTAAAAAGGCCGCGTT
GCTGGCGTTTTTCCATAGGCTCCGCCCCCCTGACGAGCATCACAAAAATCGACGCTCAAGTCAGAGGTGG
CGAAACCCGACAGGACTATAAAGATACCAGGCGTTTCCCCCTGGAAGCTCCCTCGTGCGCTCTCCTGTTC
CGACCCTGCCGCTTACCGGATACCTGTCCGCCTTTCTCCCTTCGGGAAGCGTGGCGCTTTCTCATAGCTC
ACGCTGTAGGTATCTCAGTTCGGTGTAGGTCGTTCGCTCCAAGCTGGGCTGTGTGCACGAACCCCCCGTT
CAGCCCGACCGCTGCGCCTTATCCGGTAACTATCGTCTTGAGTCCAACCCGGTAAGACACGACTTATCGC
CACTGGCAGCAGCCACTGGTAACAGGATTAGCAGAGCGAGGTATGTAGGCGGTGCTACAGAGTTCTTGAA
GTGGTGGCCTAACTACGGCTACACTAGAAGAACAGTATTTGGTATCTGCGCTCTGCTGAAGCCAGTTACC
TTCGGAAAAAGAGTTGGTAGCTCTTGATCCGGCAAACAAACCACCGCTGGTAGCGGTGGTTTTTTTGTTT
GCAAGCAGCAGATTACGCGCAGAAAAAAAGGATCTCAAGAAGATCCTTTGATCTTTTCTACGGGGTCTGA
CGCTCAGTGGAACGAAAACTCACGTTAAGGGATTTTGGTCATGAGATTATCAAAAAGGATCTTCACCTAG
ATCCTTTTAAATTAAAAATGAAGTTTTAAATCAATCTAAAGTATATATGAGTAAACTTGGTCTGACAGTT
ACCAATGCTTAATCAGTGAGGCACCTATCTCAGCGATCTGTCTATTTCGTTCATCCATAGTTGCCTGACT
CCCCGTCGTGTAGATAACTACGATACGGGAGGGCTTACCATCTGGCCCCAGTGCTGCAATGATACCGCGA
GACCCACGCTCACCGGCTCCAGATTTATCAGCAATAAACCAGCCAGCCGGAAGGGCCGAGCGCAGAAGTG
GTCCTGCAACTTTATCCGCCTCCATCCAGTCTATTAATTGTTGCCGGGAAGCTAGAGTAAGTAGTTCGCC
AGTTAATAGTTTGCGCAACGTTGTTGCCATTGCTACAGGCATCGTGGTGTCACGCTCGTCGTTTGGTATG
GCTTCATTCAGCTCCGGTTCCCAACGATCAAGGCGAGTTACATGATCCCCCATGTTGTGCAAAAAAGCGG
TTAGCTCCTTCGGTCCTCCGATCGTTGTCAGAAGTAAGTTGGCCGCAGTGTTATCACTCATGGTTATGGC
AGCACTGCATAATTCTCTTACTGTCATGCCATCCGTAAGATGCTTTTCTGTGACTGGTGAGTACTCAACC
AAGTCATTCTGAGAATAGTGTATGCGGCGACCGAGTTGCTCTTGCCCGGCGTCAATACGGGATAATACCG
CGCCACATAGCAGAACTTTAAAAGTGCTCATCATTGGAAAACGTTCTTCGGGGCGAAAACTCTCAAGGAT
CTTACCGCTGTTGAGATCCAGTTCGATGTAACCCACTCGTGCACCCAACTGATCTTCAGCATCTTTTACT
TTCACCAGCGTTTCTGGGTGAGCAAAAACAGGAAGGCAAAATGCCGCAAAAAAGGGAATAAGGGCGACAC
GGAAATGTTGAATACTCATACTCTTCCTTTTTCAATATTATTGAAGCATTTATCAGGGTTATTGTCTCAT
GAGCGGATACATATTTGAATGTATTTAGAAAAATAAACAAATAGGGGTTCCGCGCACATTTCCCCGAAAA
GTGCCACCTGACGTCTAAGAAACCATTATTATCATGACATTAACCTATAAAAATAGGCGTATCACGAGGC
CCTTTCGTCTCGCGCGTTTCGGTGATGACGGTGAAAACCTCTGACACATGCAGCTCCCGGAGACGGTCAC
AGCTTGTCTGTAAGCGGATGCCGGGAGCAGACAAGCCC
Features (pLannotate 1.2.2; 17 found; start..end, strand, type, name):
     38..137     +  misc_feature   bom (fragment): basis of mobility region from pBR322
    143..300     -  CDS            lacZα (fragment): LacZα fragment of β-galactosidase; lacZ fragment
    302..728     +  promoter       MT promoter: Drosophila metallothionein promoter
    760..786     +  CDS            3xHA (fragment): three tandem HA epitope tags
    787..1782    +  CDS            Syx4: STX4_DROME - Experimental evidence at transcript level: Swiss-Prot protein existence level 2. Potentially involved in docking of synaptic vesicles at presynaptic active zones. From Drosophila melanogaster (Fruit fly).
   1810..1851    +  CDS            V5 tag: epitope tag from simian virus 5
   1920..2054    -  polyA_signal   SV40 poly(A) signal: SV40 polyadenylation signal
   2077..2161    -  CDS            large T antigen (fragment): large T antigen from SV40 (simian virus 40)
   2161..2185    +  misc_feature   MCS (fragment): pUC18/19 multiple cloning site
   2222..2238    -  protein_bind   lac operator: The lac repressor binds to the lac operator to inhibit transcription in E. coli. This inhibition can be relieved by adding lactose or isopropyl-β-D-thiogalactopyranoside (IPTG). lac repressor encoded by lacI
   2246..2276    -  promoter       lac promoter: promoter for the E. coli lac operon
   2291..2312    -  protein_bind   CAP binding site: CAP binding activates transcription in the presence of cAMP. E. coli catabolite activator protein
   2325..2417    -  CDS            lacI (fragment): lac repressor; lacI; The lac repressor binds to the lac operator to inhibit transcription in E. coli. This inhibition can be relieved by adding lactose or isopropyl-β-D-thiogalactopyranoside (IPTG).
   2600..3188    -  rep_origin     ori: high-copy-number ColE1/pMB1/pBR322/pUC origin of replication
   3359..4219    -  CDS            AmpR: β-lactamase; bla; confers resistance to ampicillin, carbenicillin, and related antibiotics
   4220..4324    -  promoter       AmpR promoter: bla
   4419..4454    +  CDS            rop (fragment): Rop protein, which maintains plasmids at low copy number; rop
