[The description below was written by a language model from this plasmid's Addgene catalogue record and pLannotate feature annotations shown in this document.]
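Description:
pMT-HA-STX4 is an insect expression plasmid built on the Invitrogen pMT/V5-HIS backbone and designed to produce HA-tagged syntaxin 4 in Drosophila cells. It is propagated in E. coli through a high-copy ColE1/pUC-type origin and selected with ampicillin via the β-lactamase gene and its native promoter. The feature table also picks up short remnants of lacZα, lacI, rop, the bom region and a lac promoter/operator segment. These are vestiges of the cloning vector lineage rather than functional parts of the expression unit. No marker for selection in insect cells is annotated or listed in the record.

The payload is the Drosophila melanogaster Syx4 (CG2715) coding sequence, inserted between SpeI and XhoI sites that were both retained. It is driven by the Drosophila metallothionein promoter, which is typically induced by adding metal ions such as copper to the culture medium, so expression can be switched on when wanted. An HA epitope sits at the N terminus of the insert; the annotation detects it as a 27 nt partial match to a 3xHA element, consistent with a single HA copy. Downstream lie the backbone's V5 tag and an SV40 polyadenylation signal. The record lists only the HA tag as a fusion, and it does not say whether the V5 sequence is translated in frame with the insert. The sequenced record (4,518 nt) is slightly shorter than the catalogued total size (4,567 bp). The construct suits inducible expression and HA-based detection or localisation of this SNARE protein in cultured fly cells, although the record gives no further detail on specific applications.
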