Addgene plasmid #89311: pMT-HA-STX4
Purpose: Expresses HA tagged syntaxin 4 in Drosophila cells
Depositing lab: Andrew Peden. Depositing organization: University of Sheffield.
Backbone
  Vector backbone: pMT/V5-HIS
  Backbone manufacturer: Invitrogen
  Backbone size w/o insert (bp): 3538
  Total vector size (bp): 4567
  Vector type: Insect Expression
Growth in bacteria
  Bacterial resistance: Ampicillin, 100 μg/mL
  Growth temperature: 37°C
  Growth strain: DH5alpha
  Copy number: Unknown
Gene/Insert
  Gene/Insert name: STX4 (alt name: syntaxin 4)
  Species: D. melanogaster (fly)
  Insert size (bp): 1092
  Entrez Gene: Syx4 (a.k.a. Dmel_CG2715, CG2715, Dm Syx4, DmSyx4, Dmel\CG2715, EG:95B7.1, EG:95B7.11, STX4, Syx, Syx-4, syx4)
  Promoter: P-MT (Metallothionein)
  Tag / fusion protein: HA tag (N terminal on insert)
  Cloning method: Restriction Enzyme; 5′ cloning site SpeI (not destroyed); 3′ cloning site XhoI (not destroyed)
  Sequencing primers: 5′ CATCTCAGTGCAACTAAA; 3′ CCTCGACTGTGCCTTCTA
Terms and licenses: Academic/Nonprofit Terms; Industry Terms: Not Available to Industry
How to cite: pMT-HA-STX4 was a gift from Andrew Peden (Addgene plasmid # 89311 ; http://n2t.net/addgene:89311 ; RRID:Addgene_89311)
