>Addgene plasmid #89311 | pMT-HA-STX4 | depositor partial sequence | sequence record 173014 | Sequence of HA-STX4 in pMT
GCGCAATCAGTGAATCATCTCAGTGCAACTAAAGGGGGGATCTAGATCGGGGTACCTACTAGTATGTACC
CATACGATGTTCCAGATTACGCTGGTAAAGATCGACTGCCCGAGCTTTTGCAGCGCTCATTGAGCACGAA
CTCGTCAAACTCGTCGTCGAACGGTTCACTGCTTTTGAACGTGTACAGTGGAACCACGGAGTTCATCATT
GGCAACACCGGCGGTAACAATAATAGCTACAGTGTCGTTAGCCAAAACTCTCACAGCTGCAGCAACAATA
ACAGCAGCACCGAACCCAAGGATCGGTCCAGTTCAAAGATGACGCAGTATGGCTCGAATGTGGATGACAT
ACTCAATCCGTACACGGAGATTCGCCAACAACTCGCACAGATAGCCGCCAACTTGGAGACGATGAACCGC
ATGGCCCAAACTGTCAATCTGCGAACTTTCAACGAGAACGAGATGGATGAGCTTCACAACAAAAACCTGA
GGCTGGGCAATCAGCTAATGACGCGATTCAACGACTTCAAGGCGAATCTGCCGGCGGAAAACGATTACAG
CTTGGAGGCAAGGATGAAAAGAACCCTTTTCTATGGACTCCACCAGACTTTCATCAATCTGTGGCACAAA
AACGAACTATTCCTGCAGAACTACGAGACCAAGGTCAAAAAAAATCTGAGACTGCATACAAAAATCATTA
ATTCTGAAGCCAGCGAACAAGAAATCGAGTTACTCATCGAGAACAAGACAACCAAACTCTTTGTGGATAA
TTTTCTGCAGGAAACGGAAAAGGAGCGGCAGACACTGCGCGAAATGATGGATCGATTCAACGAGCTGCGC
CGCCTGGAGAAGTCCATCGAGGAGGTGCACGCCCTGTTCATGCGCATCCAGACCCTGGTAATGGAGCAGA
GCGAGGTGATCCAGCGGGTGGAGTTTCACGCCCAGCAGGCCACGCTCCACGTGGACAAGGGCGCCGACGA
GCTGGACCAGGCGGAGCAGCACCAGAAGAAGGCGCGCAAGAAAAAGATAATGCTCATCGTGATACTCGCA
GCCGTGTTGCTAGTATTACTCCTTGTTGGTATTTATTTGTGACTCGAGTCTAGAGGGCCCTTCGAAGGTA
AGCCTATCCCTAACCCTCTCCTCGGTCTCGATTCTACGCGTACCGGTCATCATCACCTCACCAT
